Addgene plasmid #169418: pMiniT:SEP-GluA1 TKIT donor
Purpose: Donor DNA for TKIT knockin of SEP to GluA1 in mouse
Depositing lab: Richard Huganir. Depositing organization: Johns Hopkins University and School of Medicine. Publication: An optimized CRISPR/Cas9 approach for precise genome editing in neurons. Fang H, Bygrave AM, Roth RH, Johnson RC, Huganir RL. Elife. 2021 Mar 10;10. pii: 65202. doi: 10.7554/eLife.65202. PubMed 33689678.
Backbone
  Vector backbone: pMiniT
  Vector type: Mammalian Expression, CRISPR
Growth in bacteria
  Bacterial resistance: Ampicillin, 100 μg/mL
  Growth temperature: 37°C
  Growth strain: DH5alpha
  Copy number: High Copy
Gene/Insert
  Gene/Insert name: Super ecliptic pHluorin (SEP)
  Species: M. musculus (mouse)
  Cloning method: Gibson Cloning
Terms and licenses: Academic/Nonprofit Terms; Industry Terms: Not Available to Industry
How to cite: pMiniT:SEP-GluA1 TKIT donor was a gift from Richard Huganir (Addgene plasmid # 169418 ; http://n2t.net/addgene:169418 ; RRID:Addgene_169418)
