[The description below was written by a language model from this plasmid's Addgene catalogue record and pLannotate feature annotations shown in this document.]
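Description:
pMiniT:SEP-GluA1 TKIT donor is a small (about 3.6 kb) donor plasmid built by Gibson cloning in the pMiniT cloning backbone. It supplies the template DNA for CRISPR/Cas9-mediated knock-in of super ecliptic pHluorin (SEP) into the mouse gene encoding the AMPA receptor subunit GluA1. It is propagated in E. coli from a high-copy ColE1/pUC-type origin and selected with ampicillin through a β-lactamase gene driven by its native bla promoter. Although catalogued as a mammalian expression and CRISPR vector, the feature table shows no mammalian promoter, polyadenylation signal, Cas9 or guide RNA cassette. This fits a pure donor role, in which expression of the tagged protein would depend on integration at the endogenous locus and nuclease and guides would come from other constructs.

The only annotated payload feature is the SEP coding sequence of roughly 700 bp, flagged as a fragment, as might be expected for a tag meant to be fused in frame rather than expressed alone. SEP is a pH-sensitive GFP variant that fluoresces brightly at neutral pH but is largely quenched in acidic compartments, so it is commonly used to distinguish surface-exposed receptors from those in intracellular vesicles. The unannotated sequence flanking SEP presumably contains the mouse GluA1 genomic sequence and any guide target sites required by the TKIT strategy, but the record does not describe these. The short RNA-OUT, hisG and lacI fragment matches near the end of the sequence are probably backbone remnants or incidental annotation hits, not functional parts. The associated work concerns optimized precise genome editing in neurons, so the plasmid's use is endogenous tagging of GluA1 for imaging.
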