Features (pLannotate 1.2.2; 7 found; start..end, strand, type, name):
    197..785     -  rep_origin     ori: high-copy-number ColE1/pMB1/pBR322/pUC origin of replication
    956..1816    -  CDS            AmpR: β-lactamase; bla; confers resistance to ampicillin, carbenicillin, and related antibiotics
   1817..1921    -  promoter       AmpR promoter: bla
   2110..2821    +  CDS            superecliptic pHluorin (fragment): pH-sensitive mutant of green fluorescent protein (Ng et al., 2002) excited strongly by blue light at neutral pH but minimally fluorescent at acidic pH
   3346..3415    +  ncRNA          RNA-OUT: Accession: RF00240 - RNA-OUT
   3461..3574    -  CDS            hisG (fragment): HIS1_SALTY - Experimental evidence at protein level: Swiss-Prot protein existence level 1. Catalyzes the condensation of ATP and 5-phosphoribose 1- diphosphate to form N'-(5'-phosphoribosyl)-ATP (PR-ATP). Has a crucial role in the pathway because the rate of histidine biosynthesis seems to be controlled primarily by regulation of HisG enzymatic activity (By similarity). From Salmonella typhimurium (strain LT2 / SGSC1412 / ATCC 700720).
   3605..14      -  CDS            lacI (fragment) (across the origin): lac repressor; lacI; The lac repressor binds to the lac operator to inhibit transcription in E. coli. This inhibition can be relieved by adding lactose or isopropyl-β-D-thiogalactopyranoside (IPTG).
>Addgene plasmid #169418 | pMiniT:SEP-GluA1 TKIT donor | addgene full sequence | sequence record 334624 | Addgene NGS Result
TGCGTATTGGGCGCTCTTCCGCTTCCTCGCTCACTGACTCGCTGCGCTCGGTCGTTCGGCTGCGGCGAGC
GGTATCAGCTCACTCAAAGGCGGTAATACGGTTATCCACAGAATCAGGGGATAACGCAGGAAAGAACATG
TGAGCAAAAGGCCAGCAAAAGGCCAGGAACCGTAAAAAGGCCGCATTGCTGGCGTTTTTCCATAGGCTCC
GCCCCCCTGACGAGCATCACAAAAATCGACGCTCAAGTCAGAGGTGGCGAAACCCGACAGGACTATAAAG
ATACCAGGCGTTTCCCCCTGGAAGCTCCCTCGTGCGCTCTCCTGTTCCGACCCTGCCGCTTACCGGATAC
CTGTCCGCCTTTCTCCCTTCGGGAAGCGTGGCGCTTTCTCATAGCTCACGCTGTAGGTATCTCAGTTCGG
TGTAGGTCGTTCGCTCCAAGCTGGGCTGTGTGCACGAACCCCCCGTTCAGCCCGACCGCTGCGCCTTATC
CGGTAACTATCGTCTTGAGTCCAACCCGGTAAGACACGACTTATCGCCACTGGCAGCAGCCACTGGTAAC
AGGATTAGCAGAGCGAGGTATGTAGGCGGTGCTACAGAGTTCTTGAAGTGGTGGCCTAACTACGGCTACA
CTAGAAGAACAGTATTTGGTATCTGCGCTCTGCTGAAGCCAGTTACCTTCGGAAAAAGAGTTGGTAGCTC
TTGATCCGGCAAACAAACCACCGCTGGTAGCGGTGGTTTTTTTGTTTGCAAGCAGCAGATTACGCGCAGA
AAAAAAGGATCTCAAGAAGATCCTTTGATCTTTTCTACGGGGTCTGACGCTCAGTGGAACGAAAACTCAC
GTTAAGGGATTTTGGTCATGAGATTATCAAAAAGGATCTTCACCTAGATCCTTTTAAATTAAAAATGAAG
TTTTAAATCAATCTAAAGTATATATGAGTAAACTTGGTCTGACAGTTACCAATGCTTAATCAGTGAGGCA
CCTATCTCAGCGATCTGTCTATTTCGTTCATCCATAGTTGCCTGACTCCCCGTCGTGTAGATAACTACGA
TACGGGAGGGCTTACCATCTGGCCCCAGTGCTGCAATGATACCGCGAGACCCACGCTCACCGGCTCCAGA
TTTATCAGCAATAAACCAGCCAGCCGGAAGGGCCGAGCGCAGAAGTGGTCCTGCAACTTTATCCGCCTCC
ATCCAGTCTATTAATTGTTGCCGGGAAGCTAGAGTAAGTAGTTCGCCAGTTAATAGTTTGCGCAACGTTG
TTGCCATTGCTACAGGCATCGTGGTGTCACGCTCGTCGTTTGGTATGGCTTCATTCAGCTCCGGTTCCCA
ACGATCAAGGCGAGTTACATGATCCCCCATGTTGTGCAAAAAAGCGGTTAGCTCCTTCGGTCCTCCGATC
GTTGTCAGAAGTAAGTTGGCCGCAGTGTTATCACTCATGGTTATGGCAGCACTGCATAATTCTCTTACTG
TCATGCCATCCGTAAGATGCTTTTCTGTGACTGGTGAGTACTCAACCAAGTCATTCTGAGAATAGTGTAT
GCGGCGACCGAGTTGCTCTTGCCCGGCGTCAATACGGGATAATACCGCGCCACATAGCAGAACTTTAAAA
GTGCTCATCATTGGAAAACGTTCTTCGGGGCGAAAACTCTCAAGGATCTTACCGCTGTTGAGATCCAGTT
CGATGTAACCCACTCGTGCACCCAACTGATCTTCAGCATCTTTTACTTTCACCAGCGTTTCTGGGTGAGC
AAAAACAGGAAGGCAAAATGCCGCAAAAAAGGGAATAAGGGCGACACGGAAATGTTGAATACTCATACTC
TTCCTTTTTCAATATTATTGAAGCATTTATCAGGGTTATTGTCTCATGAGCGGATACATATTTGAATGTA
TTTAGAAAAATAAACAAATAGGGGTTCCGCGCACATTTCCCCGACTCGAGAATTCTGACGTCATTATTAT
CAGGGCCTTCCTGGTGTTCCATTGCTAAGGTTGGACCAGGGCTTCTTTTTCGCCAATGTAAAAAGGAATA
TGCCGTACATCTTTGCCTTTTTCTGCACCGGTTTTCTAGGTGCGGTTGTGGGTGCCAATTCTAGTGGTGG
CGGTGGCTCGAGTAAAGGAGAAGAACTTTTCACTGGAGTTGTCCCAATTCTTGTTGAATTAGATGGTGAT
GTTAATGGGCACAAATTTTCTGTCAGTGGAGAGGGTGAAGGTGATGCAACATACGGAAAACTTACCCTTA
AATTTATTTGCACTACTGGAAAACTACCTGTTCCTTGGCCAACACTTGTCACTACTTTAACTTATGGTGT
TCAATGCTTTTCAAGATACCCAGATCATATGAAACGGCATGACTTTTTCAAGAGTGCCATGCCCGAAGGT
TATGTACAGGAAAGAACTATATTTTTCAAAGATGACGGGAACTACAAGACACGTGCTGAAGTCAAGTTTG
AAGGTGATACCCTTGTTAATAGAATCGAGTTAAAAGGTATTGATTTTAAAGAAGATGGAAACATTCTTGG
ACACAAATTGGAATACAACTATAACGATCACCAGGTGTACATCATGGCAGACAAACAAAAGAATGGAATC
AAAGCTAACTTCAAAATTAGACACAACATTGAAGATGGAGGCGTTCAACTAGCAGACCATTATCAACAAA
ATACTCCAATTGGCGATGGGCCCGTCCTTTTACCAGACAACCATTACCTGTTTACAACTTCTACTCTTTC
GAAAGATCCCAACGAAAAGAGAGACCACATGGTCCTTCTTGAGTTTGTAACAGCTGCTGGGATTACACAT
GGCATGGATGAACTATACAAAGGTGGCGGTGGCTCGGGCGGAGGTGGGTCGGGTGGCGGCGGATCAGGCG
GTGGCGGATCCTTCCCCAACAATATCCAGATAGGTGAGTGAGAGGGGCAGCTGGGGAGGGACTTTGGGGA
TCTGGCCAGGATTTTCTTTTTCGTTTTTTTCTTTTTCTTTTTTCTTTTTTTTTATTTGGAGGGGAGATTT
CTCAACCCATTCTCAGTCGGAGCTGTTGTGCTTAGCAATGGAACACCACCAACCATAGATTTGGTCTTCC
CACATCATGGTTTTTACCTCCTGAATTCGGATCCCTCGAGCGATACAGCGAGTCGCTCTTTGTGGAGGTG
ACGATTACCTAACAATCGGTCGATTCGTTTGATGTTATGTTTTGTTCTCGCTTTGGTTGGCAGGTTACGG
CCAAGTTCGGTAAGAGTGAGAGTTTTACAGTCAAGTAATGCGTGGCAAGCCAACGTTAAGCTGTTGAGTC
GTTTTAAGTGTAATTCGGGGCAGAATTGGTAAAGAGAGTCGTGTAAAATATCGAGTTCGCACATCTTGTT
GTCTGATTATTGATTTTTCGCGAAACCATTTAATCATATGACAAGATGTGTGTCCACCTTAACTTAATGA
TTTTTACCAAAATCATTAGGGGATTCATCAGCGCTGAGTGTGTAAATTAATTTTTATGCCGCAGCGGGCC
AGCAATTCTCGTGAATCATCGCTTAAACGGCCTGATTTCTGAATAGCTATGCGTAAGCGGGTGTTGTCTA
ACATTCTGCGTTCCTCTTTATCCTGTCTGAACCGGCTGCATTAATGAATCGGCCAACGCGCGGGGAGAGG
CGGTT
